>Addgene plasmid #144976 | TFORF3500 | addgene full sequence | sequence record 404546 | Addgene NGS Result
TTAATGTAGTCTTATGCAATACTCTTGTAGTCTTGCAACATGGTAACGATGAGTTAGCAACATGCCTTAC
AAGGAGAGAAAAAGCACCGTGCATGCCGATTGGTGGAAGTAAGGTGGTACGATCGTGCCTTATTAGGAAG
GCAACAGACGGGTCTGACATGGATTGGACGAACCACTGAATTGCCGCATTGCAGAGATATTGTATTTAAG
TGCCTAGCTCGATACATAAACGGGTCTCTCTGGTTAGACCAGATCTGAGCCTGGGAGCTCTCTGGCTAAC
TAGGGAACCCACTGCTTAAGCCTCAATAAAGCTTGCCTTGAGTGCTTCAAGTAGTGTGTGCCCGTCTGTT
GTGTGACTCTGGTAACTAGAGATCCCTCAGACCCTTTTAGTCAGTGTGGAAAATCTCTAGCAGTGGCGCC
CGAACAGGGACTTGAAAGCGAAAGGGAAACCAGAGGAGCTCTCTCGACGCAGGACTCGGCTTGCTGAAGC
GCGCACGGCAAGAGGCGAGGGGCGGCGACTGGTGAGTACGCCAAAAATTTTGACTAGCGGAGGCTAGAAG
GAGAGAGATGGGTGCGAGAGCGTCAGTATTAAGCGGGGGAGAATTAGATCGCGATGGGAAAAAATTCGGT
TAAGGCCAGGGGGAAAGAAAAAATATAAATTAAAACATATAGTATGGGCAAGCAGGGAGCTAGAACGATT
CGCAGTTAATCCTGGCCTGTTAGAAACATCAGAAGGCTGTAGACAAATACTGGGACAGCTACAACCATCC
CTTCAGACAGGATCAGAAGAACTTAGATCATTATATAATACAGTAGCAACCCTCTATTGTGTGCATCAAA
GGATAGAGATAAAAGACACCAAGGAAGCTTTAGACAAGATAGAGGAAGAGCAAAACAAAAGTAAGACCAC
CGCACAGCAAGCGGCCGCTGATCTTCAGACCTGGAGGAGGAGATATGAGGGACAATTGGAGAAGTGAATT
ATATAAATATAAAGTAGTAAAAATTGAACCATTAGGAGTAGCACCCACCAAGGCAAAGAGAAGAGTGGTG
CAGAGAGAAAAAAGAGCAGTGGGAATAGGAGCTTTGTTCCTTGGGTTCTTGGGAGCAGCAGGAAGCACTA
TGGGCGCAGCGTCAATGACGCTGACGGTACAGGCCAGACAATTATTGTCTGGTATAGTGCAGCAGCAGAA
CAATTTGCTGAGGGCTATTGAGGCGCAACAGCATCTGTTGCAACTCACAGTCTGGGGCATCAAGCAGCTC
CAGGCAAGAATCCTGGCTGTGGAAAGATACCTAAAGGATCAACAGCTCCTGGGGATTTGGGGTTGCTCTG
GAAAACTCATTTGCACCACTGCTGTGCCTTGGAATGCTAGTTGGAGTAATAAATCTCTGGAACAGATTTG
GAATCACACGACCTGGATGGAGTGGGACAGAGAAATTAACAATTACACAAGCTTAATACACTCCTTAATT
GAAGAATCGCAAAACCAGCAAGAAAAGAATGAACAAGAATTATTGGAATTAGATAAATGGGCAAGTTTGT
GGAATTGGTTTAACATAACAAATTGGCTGTGGTATATAAAATTATTCATAATGATAGTAGGAGGCTTGGT
AGGTTTAAGAATAGTTTTTGCTGTACTTTCTATAGTGAATAGAGTTAGGCAGGGATATTCACCATTATCG
TTTCAGACCCACCTCCCAACCCCGAGGGGACCCATGCATTGCATCTCAATTAGTCAGCAACCAGGTGTGG
AAAGTCCCCAGGCTCCCCAGCAGGCAGAAGTATGCAAAGCATGCGTCTCAATTAGTCAGCAACCATAGTC
CCGCCCCTAACTCCGCCCATCCCGCCCCTAACTCCGCCCAGTTCCGCCCATTCTCCGCCCCATGGCTGAC
TAATTTTTTTTATTTATGCAGAGGCCGAGGCCGCCTCGGCCTCTGAGCTATTCCAGAAGTAGTGAGGAGG
CTTTTTTGGAGGCCTAGGCTTTTGCAAAAAGCTTTCTAGAGGTACCACCGGAGCTTACCATGACCGAGTA
CAAGCCCACGGTGCGCCTCGCCACCCGCGACGACGTCCCCAGGGCCGTACGCACCCTCGCCGCCGCGTTC
GCCGACTACCCCGCCACGCGCCACACCGTCGATCCGGACCGCCACATCGAGCGGGTCACCGAGCTGCAAG
AACTCTTCCTCACGCGCGTCGGGCTCGACATCGGCAAGGTGTGGGTCGCGGACGACGGCGCCGCCGTGGC
GGTCTGGACCACGCCGGAGAGCGTCGAAGCGGGGGCGGTGTTCGCCGAGATCGGCCCGCGCATGGCCGAG
TTGAGCGGTTCCCGGCTGGCCGCGCAGCAACAGATGGAAGGCCTCCTGGCGCCGCACCGGCCCAAGGAGC
CCGCGTGGTTCCTGGCCACCGTCGGCGTCTCGCCCGACCACCAGGGCAAGGGTCTGGGCAGCGCCGTCGT
GCTCCCCGGAGTGGAGGCGGCCGAGCGCGCCGGGGTGCCCGCCTTCCTGGAGACCTCCGCGCCCCGCAAC
CTCCCCTTCTACGAGCGGCTCGGCTTCACCGTCACCGCCGACGTCGAGGTGCCCGAAGGACCGCGCACCT
GGTGCATGACCCGCAAGCCCGGTGCCAGTTAACGAATTCTAGATCTTGAGACAAATGGCAGTATTCATCC
ACAATTTTAAAAGAAAAGGGGGGATTGGGGGGTACAGTGCAGGGGAAAGAATAGTAGACATAATAGCAAC
AGACATACAAACTAAAGAATTACAAAAACAAATTACAAAAATTCAAAATTTTCGGGTTTATTACAGGGAC
AGCAGAGATCCACTTTGGCGCCGGCTCGAGGCCTGCAGGTGCAAAGATGGATAAAGTTTTAAACAGAGAG
GAATCTTTGCAGCTAATGGACCTTCTAGGTCTTGAAAGGAGTGGGAATTGGCTCCGGTGCCCGTCAGTGG
GCAGAGCGCACATCGCCCACAGTCCCCGAGAAGTTGGGGGGAGGGGTCGGCAATTGAACCGGTGCCTAGA
GAAGGTGGCGCGGGGTAAACTGGGAAAGTGATGTCGTGTACTGGCTCCGCCTTTTTCCCGAGGGTGGGGG
AGAACCGTATATAAGTGCAGTAGTCGCCGTGAACGTTCTTTTTCGCAACGGGTTTGCCGCCAGAACACAG
GTAAGTGCCGTGTGTGGTTCCCGCGGGCCTGGCCTCTTTACGGGTTATGGCCCTTGCGTGCCTTGAATTA
CTTCCACCTGGCTGCAGTACGTGATTCTTGATCCCGAGCTTCGGGTTGGAAGTGGGTGGGAGAGTTCGAG
GCCTTGCGCTTAAGGAGCCCCTTCGCCTCGTGCTTGAGTTGAGGCCTGGCCTGGGCGCTGGGGCCGCCGC
GTGCGAATCTGGTGGCACCTTCGCGCCTGTCTCGCTGCTTTCGATAAGTCTCTAGCCATTTAAAATTTTT
GATGACCTGCTGCGACGCTTTTTTTCTGGCAAGATAGTCTTGTAAATGCGGGCCAAGATCTGCACACTGG
TATTTCGGTTTTTGGGGCCGCGGGCGGCGACGGGGCCCGTGCGTCCCAGCGCACATGTTCGGCGAGGCGG
GGCCTGCGAGCGCGGCCACCGAGAATCGGACGGGGGTAGTCTCAAGCTGGCCGGCCTGCTCTGGTGCCTG
GCCTCGCGCCGCCGTGTATCGCCCCGCCCTGGGCGGCAAGGCTGGCCCGGTCGGCACCAGTTGCGTGAGC
GGAAAGATGGCCGCTTCCCGGCCCTGCTGCAGGGAGCTCAAAATGGAGGACGCGGCGCTCGGGAGAGCGG
GCGGGTGAGTCACCCACACAAAGGAAAAGGGCCTTTCCGTCCTCAGCCGTCGCTTCATGTGACTCCACGG
AGTACCGGGCGCCGTCCAGGCACCTCGATTAGTTCTCGAGCTTTTGGAGTACGTCGTCTTTAGGTTGGGG
GGAGGGGTTTTATGCGATGGAGTTTCCCCACACTGAGTGGGTGGAGACTGAAGTTAGGCCAGCTTGGCAC
TTGATGTAATTCTCCTTGGAATTTGCCCTTTTTGAGTTTGGATCTTGGTTCATTCTCAAGCCTCAGACAG
TGGTTCAAAGTTTTTTTCTTCCATTTCAGGTGTCGTGAGGCTAGCATCGATTGATCAACAAGTTTGTACA
AAAAAGTTGGCACCATGTCGCAAGGGCTCCCGGCCGCCGGCAGCGTCCTGCAGAGGAGCGTCGCGGCGCC
CGGGAACCAGCCGCAGCCGCAGCCGCAGCAGCAGAGCCCTGAGGATGATGACAGGAAGGTCCGAAGGAGA
GAAAAAAACCGAGTTGCTGCTCAGAGAAGTCGGAAGAAGCAGACCCAGAAGGCTGACAAGCTCCATGAGG
AATATGAGAGCCTGGAGCAAGAAAACACCATGCTGCGGAGAGAGATCGGGAAGCTGACAGAGGAGCTGAA
GCACCTGACAGAGGCACTGAAGGAGCACGAGAAGATGTGCCCGCTGCTGCTCTGCCCTATGAACTTTGTG
CCAGTGCCTCCCCGGCCGGACCCTGTGGCCGGCTGCTTGCCCCGATTGCCAACTTTCTTGTACAAAGTGG
TTGATATCGGTAAGCCTATCCCTAACCCTCTCCTCGGTCTCGATTCTACGTAGTAATGAACTAGTCCGTA
ACTTGAAAGTATTTCGATTTCTTGGCTTTATATATCTTGTGGAAAGGACGATCTGCCAAATAGAGTTCGC
CGGCAACGCGTTAAGTCGACAATCAACCTCTGGATTACAAAATTTGTGAAAGATTGACTGGTATTCTTAA
CTATGTTGCTCCTTTTACGCTATGTGGATACGCTGCTTTAATGCCTTTGTATCATGCTATTGCTTCCCGT
ATGGCTTTCATTTTCTCCTCCTTGTATAAATCCTGGTTGCTGTCTCTTTATGAGGAGTTGTGGCCCGTTG
TCAGGCAACGTGGCGTGGTGTGCACTGTGTTTGCTGACGCAACCCCCACTGGTTGGGGCATTGCCACCAC
CTGTCAGCTCCTTTCCGGGACTTTCGCTTTCCCCCTCCCTATTGCCACGGCGGAACTCATCGCCGCCTGC
CTTGCCCGCTGCTGGACAGGGGCTCGGCTGTTGGGCACTGACAATTCCGTGGTGTTGTCGGGGAAATCAT
CGTCCTTTCCTTGGCTGCTCGCCTGTGTTGCCACCTGGATTCTGCGCGGGACGTCCTTCTGCTACGTCCC
TTCGGCCCTCAATCCAGCGGACCTTCCTTCCCGCGGCCTGCTGCCGGCTCTGCGGCCTCTTCCGCGTCTT
CGCCTTCGCCCTCAGACGAGTCGGATCTCCCTTTGGGCCGCCTCCCCGCGTCGACTTTAAGACCAATGAC
TTACAAGGCAGCTGTAGATCTTAGCCACTTTTTAAAAGAAAAGGGGGGACTGGAAGGGCTAATTCACTCC
CAACGAAGACAAGATCTGCTTTTTGCTTGTACTGGGTCTCTCTGGTTAGACCAGATCTGAGCCTGGGAGC
TCTCTGGCTAACTAGGGAACCCACTGCTTAAGCCTCAATAAAGCTTGCCTTGAGTGCTTCAAGTAGTGTG
TGCCCGTCTGTTGTGTGACTCTGGTAACTAGAGATCCCTCAGACCCTTTTAGTCAGTGTGGAAAATCTCT
AGCAGTACGTATAGTAGTTCATGTCATCTTATTATTCAGTATTTATAACTTGCAAAGAAATGAATATCAG
AGAGTGAGAGGAACTTGTTTATTGCAGCTTATAATGGTTACAAATAAAGCAATAGCATCACAAATTTCAC
AAATAAAGCATTTTTTTCACTGCATTCTAGTTGTGGTTTGTCCAAACTCATCAATGTATCTTATCATGTC
TGGCTCTAGCTATCCCGCCCCTAACTCCGCCCATCCCGCCCCTAACTCCGCCCAGTTCCGCCCATTCTCC
GCCCCATGGCTGACTAATTTTTTTTATTTATGCAGAGGCCGAGGCCGCCTCGGCCTCTGAGCTATTCCAG
AAGTAGTGAGGAGGCTTTTTTGGAGGCCTAGGGACGTACCCAATTCGCCCTATAGTGAGTCGTATTACGC
GCGCTCACTGGCCGTCGTTTTACAACGTCGTGACTGGGAAAACCCTGGCGTTACCCAACTTAATCGCCTT
GCAGCACATCCCCCTTTCGCCAGCTGGCGTAATAGCGAAGAGGCCCGCACCGATCGCCCTTCCCAACAGT
TGCGCAGCCTGAATGGCGAATGGG
[124 nt withheld, positions 6185-6308]
C
[91 nt withheld, positions 6310-6400]
A
[49 nt withheld, positions 6402-6450]
CCTTTGACGTTGGAGTCCACGTTCTTT
[37 nt withheld, positions 6478-6514]
ACCCTATCTCGGTCTATTCTTTTGATTTATAAGGGATTTTGCCGATTTCGGCCTATTGGTTAAAAAATGA
GCTGATTTAACAAAAATTTAACGCGAATTTTAACAAAATATTAACGCTTACAATTTAGGTGGCACTTTTC
GGGGAAATGTGCGCGGAACCCCTATTTGTTTATTTTTCTAAATACATTCAAATATGTATCCGCTCATGAG
ACAATAACCCTGATAAATGCTTCAATAATATTGAAAAAGGAAGAGTATGAGTATTCAACATTTCCGTGTC
GCCCTTATTCCCTTTTTTGCGGCATTTTGCCTTCCTGTTTTTGCTCACCCAGAAACGCTGGTGAAAGTAA
AAGATGCTGAAGATCAGTTGGGTGCACGAGTGGGTTACATCGAACTGGATCTCAACAGCGGTAAGATCCT
TGAGAGTTTTCGCCCCGAAGAACGTTTTCCAATGATGAGCACTTTTAAAGTTCTGCTATGTGGCGCGGTA
TTATCCCGTATTGACGCCGGGCAAGAGCAACTCGGTCGCCGCATACACTATTCTCAGAATGACTTGGTTG
AGTACTCACCAGTCACAGAAAAGCATCTTACGGATGGCATGACAGTAAGAGAATTATGCAGTGCTGCCAT
AACCATGAGTGATAACACTGCGGCCAACTTACTTCTGACAACGATCGGAGGACCGAAGGAGCTAACCGCT
TTTTTGCACAACATGGGGGATCATGTAACTCGCCTTGATCGTTGGGAACCGGAGCTGAATGAAGCCATAC
CAAACGACGAGCGTGACACCACGATGCCTGTAGCAATGGCAACAACGTTGCGCAAACTATTAACTGGCGA
ACTACTTACTCTAGCTTCCCGGCAACAATTAATAGACTGGATGGAGGCGGATAAAGTTGCAGGACCACTT
CTGCGCTCGGCCCTTCCGGCTGGCTGGTTTATTGCTGATAAATCTGGAGCCGGTGAGCGTGGGTCTCGCG
GTATCATTGCAGCACTGGGGCCAGATGGTAAGCCCTCCCGTATCGTAGTTATCTACACGACGGGGAGTCA
GGCAACTATGGATGAACGAAATAGACAGATCGCTGAGATAGGTGCCTCACTGATTAAGCATTGGTAACTG
TCAGACCAAGTTTACTCATATATACTTTAGATTGATTTAAAACTTCATTTTTAATTTAAAAGGATCTAGG
TGAAGATCCTTTTTGATAATCTCATGACCAAAATCCCTTAACGTGAGTTTTCGTTCCACTGAGCGTCAGA
CCCCGTAGAAAAGATCAAAGGATCTTCTTGAGATCCTTTTTTTCTGCGCGTAATCTGCTGCTTGCAAACA
AAAAAACCACCGCTACCAGCGGTGGTTTGTTTGCCGGATCAAGAGCTACCAACTCTTTTTCCGAAGGTAA
CTGGCTTCAGCAGAGCGCAGATACCAAATACTGTTCTTCTAGTGTAGCCGTAGTTAGGCCACCACTTCAA
GAACTCTGTAGCACCGCCTACATACCTCGCTCTGCTAATCCTGTTACCAGTGGCTGCTGCCAGTGGCGAT
AAGTCGTGTCTTACCGGGTTGGACTCAAGACGATAGTTACCGGATAAGGCGCAGCGGTCGGGCTGAACGG
GGGGTTCGTGCACACAGCCCAGCTTGGAGCGAACGACCTACACCGAACTGAGATACCTACAGCGTGAGCT
ATGAGAAAGCGCCACGCTTCCCGAAGGGAGAAAGGCGGACAGGTATCCGGTAAGCGGCAGGGTCGGAACA
GGAGAGCGCACGAGGGAGCTTCCAGGGGGAAACGCCTGGTATCTTTATAGTCCTGTCGGGTTTCGCCACC
TCTGACTTGAGCGTCGATTTTTGTGATGCTCGTCAGGGGGGCGGAGCCTATGGAAAAACGCCAGCAACGC
GGCCTTTTTACGGTTCCTGGCCTTTTGCTGGCCTTTTGCTCACATGTTCTTTCCTGCGTTATCCCCTGAT
TCTGTGGATAACCGTATTACCGCCTTTGAGTGAGCTGATACCGCTCGCCGCAGCCGAACGACCGAGCGCA
GCGAGTCAGTGAGCGAGGAAGCGGAAGAGCGCCCAATACGCAAACCGCCTCTCCCCGCGCGTTGGCCGAT
TCATTAATGCAGCTGGCACGACAGGTTTCCCGACTGGAAAGCGGGCAGTGAGCGCAACGCAATTAATGTG
AGTTAGCTCACTCATTAGGCACCCCAGGCTTTACACTTTATGCTTCCGGCTCGTATGTTGTGTGGAATTG
TGAGCGGATAACAATTTCACACAGGAAACAGCTATGACCATGATTACGCCAAGCGCGCAATTAACCCTCA
CTAAAGGGAACAAAAGCTGGAGCTGCAAGC
Features (pLannotate 1.2.2; 34 found; start..end, strand, type, name):
      5..231     +  promoter       RSV promoter: Rous sarcoma virus enhancer/promoter
    232..412     +  LTR            5' LTR (truncated): truncated 5' long terminal repeat (LTR) from HIV-1
    459..584     +  misc_feature   HIV-1 Ψ: packaging signal of human immunodeficiency virus type 1
    568..931     +  CDS            HIV-1 gag (fragment): gag protein from human immunodeficiency virus 1; gag
   1077..1310    +  misc_feature   RRE: The Rev response element (RRE) of HIV-1 allows for Rev-dependent mRNA export from the nucleus to the cytoplasm.
   1687..1713    +  CDS            Rev (fragment): human immunodeficiency virus 1 (HIV-1) Rev protein; rev; enhances nuclear export of unspliced and incompletely spliced viral mRNAs
   1720..1743    +  promoter       SV40 promoter (fragment): SV40 early promoter
   1744..1815    +  promoter       SV40 promoter (fragment): SV40 enhancer and early promoter
   1839..1974    +  rep_origin     SV40 ori: SV40 origin of replication
   2020..2616    +  CDS            PuroR (fragment): puromycin N-acetyltransferase; pac from Streptomyces; confers resistance to puromycin
   2665..2782    +  misc_feature   cPPT/CTS: central polypurine tract and central termination sequence of HIV-1
   2847..2913    +  CDS            small t antigen (fragment): SV40 (simian virus 40) small t antigen
   2920..4098    +  promoter       EF-1α promoter: strong constitutive promoter for human elongation factor EF-1α
   4119..4136    +  protein_bind   attB1 (fragment): mutant version of attB; core recombination site for the Gateway® BP reaction BP Clonase™
   4145..4525    +  CDS            BATF3: BATF3_HUMAN - Also known as SNFT. Experimental evidence at protein level: Swiss-Prot protein existence level 1. AP-1 family transcription factor that controls the differentiation of CD8(+) thymic conventional dendritic cells in the immune system. Required for development of CD8-alpha(+) classical dendritic cells (cDCs) and related CD103(+) dendritic cells that cross- present antigens to CD8 T-cells and produce interleukin-12 (IL12) in response to pathogens (By similarity). Acts via the formation of a heterodimer with JUN family proteins that recognizes and binds DNA sequence 5'-TGA[CG]TCA-3' a
   4533..4550    -  protein_bind   attB2 (fragment): mutant version of attB; core recombination site for the Gateway® BP reaction BP Clonase™
   4559..4600    +  CDS            V5 tag: epitope tag from simian virus 5
   4616..4669    +  promoter       U6 promoter (fragment): RNA polymerase III promoter for human U6 snRNA
   4711..5299    +  misc_feature   WPRE: woodchuck hepatitis virus posttranscriptional regulatory element
   5350..5369    +  misc_feature   cPPT/CTS (fragment): central polypurine tract and central termination sequence of HIV-1
   5371..5604    +  LTR            3' LTR (ΔU3): self-inactivating 3' long terminal repeat (LTR) from HIV-1
   5682..5803    +  polyA_signal   SV40 poly(A) signal: SV40 polyadenylation signal
   5843..5978    +  rep_origin     SV40 ori: SV40 origin of replication
   5999..6017    -  promoter       T7 promoter: promoter for bacteriophage T7 RNA polymerase
   6025..6180    +  CDS            lacZα (fragment): LacZα fragment of β-galactosidase; lacZ fragment
   6185..6613    +  rep_origin     f1 ori (sequence partly withheld): f1 bacteriophage origin of replication; arrow indicates direction of (+) strand synthesis
   6666..6770    +  promoter       AmpR promoter: bla
   6771..7631    +  CDS            AmpR: β-lactamase; bla; confers resistance to ampicillin, carbenicillin, and related antibiotics
   7802..8390    +  rep_origin     ori: high-copy-number ColE1/pMB1/pBR322/pUC origin of replication
   8573..8665    +  CDS            lacI (fragment): lac repressor; lacI; The lac repressor binds to the lac operator to inhibit transcription in E. coli. This inhibition can be relieved by adding lactose or isopropyl-β-D-thiogalactopyranoside (IPTG).
   8678..8699    +  protein_bind   CAP binding site: CAP binding activates transcription in the presence of cAMP. E. coli catabolite activator protein
   8714..8744    +  promoter       lac promoter: promoter for the E. coli lac operon
   8752..8768    +  protein_bind   lac operator: The lac repressor binds to the lac operator to inhibit transcription in E. coli. This inhibition can be relieved by adding lactose or isopropyl-β-D-thiogalactopyranoside (IPTG). lac repressor encoded by lacI
   8813..8831    +  promoter       T3 promoter: promoter for bacteriophage T3 RNA polymerase
