[The description below was written by a language model from this plasmid's Addgene catalogue record and pLannotate feature annotations shown in this document.]
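Description:
TFORF3500 is a lentiviral mammalian expression plasmid built on the pLX_TRC317 backbone that carries the human BATF3 open reading frame, an AP-1 family transcription factor that heterodimerises with JUN proteins. It belongs to a collection of barcoded transcription factor ORF constructs. In bacteria it is maintained through a high-copy ColE1/pUC-type origin and selected with ampicillin via the β-lactamase gene. An f1 origin and remnants of a lac/lacZα cloning region with T7 and T3 promoters are also present in the backbone. The depositor notes that recombination can occur during propagation, as is common for LTR-containing plasmids.

The viral portion follows a third-generation, self-inactivating design. An RSV promoter drives a truncated HIV-1 5' LTR, followed by the Ψ packaging signal, a gag fragment, the RRE for Rev-dependent export and a cPPT/CTS, and the genome ends in a ΔU3 3' LTR with a downstream SV40 polyadenylation signal. Two expression units sit within it. An SV40 early promoter drives puromycin N-acetyltransferase for selecting transduced cells. The EF-1α promoter drives BATF3, which is flanked by attB1 and attB2 sites left by Gateway cloning and fused in frame to a C-terminal V5 epitope tag for detection. A WPRE downstream enhances transcript stability and expression.

According to the record, each ORF in the collection is paired with a unique 24-bp barcode, although the feature table does not annotate it. The barcodes allow individual transcription factors to be identified in pooled overexpression screens, such as those examining directed differentiation.
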