Addgene plasmid #144976: TFORF3500
Purpose: Lentiviral vector for overexpressing transcription factor ORFs with unique 24-bp barcodes. Barcodes facilitate identification of transcription factors in pooled screens.
Depositing lab: Feng Zhang. Depositing organization: Broad Institute. Publication: A transcription factor atlas of directed differentiation. Joung J, Ma S, Tay T, Geiger-Schuller KR, Kirchgatterer PC, Verdine VK, Guo B, Arias-Garcia MA, Allen WE, Singh A, Kuksenko O, Abudayyeh OO, Gootenberg JS, Fu Z, Macrae RK, Buenrostro JD, Regev A, Zhang F. Cell. 2023 Jan 5;186(1):209-229.e26. doi: 10.1016/j.cell.2022.11.026. PubMed 36608654.
Backbone
  Vector backbone: pLX_TRC317
  Backbone manufacturer: Broad Institute Genetic Perturbation Platform
  Backbone size w/o insert (bp): 8264
  Vector type: Mammalian Expression, Lentiviral
  Selectable markers: Puromycin
Growth in bacteria
  Bacterial resistance: Ampicillin, 100 μg/mL
  Growth temperature: 37°C
  Growth strain: NEB Stable
  Copy number: High Copy
Gene/Insert
  Gene/Insert name: BATF3
  Species: H. sapiens (human)
  Insert size (bp): 590
  Entrez Gene: BATF3 (a.k.a. JDP1, JUNDM1, SNFT)
  Promoter: EF1a
  Tag / fusion protein: V5 (C terminal on insert)
  Cloning method: Gateway Cloning
  Sequencing primers: 5′ GGGTGGAGACTGAAGTTAGGCCAG; 3′ CACATAGCGTAAAAGGAGCAACATAG
Resource information
  A portion of this plasmid was derived from a plasmid made by: Broad Institute Genetic Perturbation Platform
Terms and licenses: Academic/Nonprofit Terms; Industry Terms: Not Available to Industry
Depositor comments: NM_018664.2 Please test multiple small colonies in case of plasmid recombination. To make this collection available in a timely manner, a portion of this collection was not fully sequenced by Addgene. If an Addgene verified full plasmid sequence is not available, please contact us prior to placing an order to request the full sequence.
How to cite: TFORF3500 was a gift from Feng Zhang (Addgene plasmid # 144976 ; http://n2t.net/addgene:144976 ; RRID:Addgene_144976)
