>Addgene plasmid #144976 | TFORF3500 | depositor partial sequence | sequence record 287043 | Insert
ATCGATTGATCAACAAGTTTGTACAAAAAAGTTGGCACCATGTCGCAAGGGCTCCCGGCCGCCGGCAGCG
TCCTGCAGAGGAGCGTCGCGGCGCCCGGGAACCAGCCGCAGCCGCAGCCGCAGCAGCAGAGCCCTGAGGA
TGATGACAGGAAGGTCCGAAGGAGAGAAAAAAACCGAGTTGCTGCTCAGAGAAGTCGGAAGAAGCAGACC
CAGAAGGCTGACAAGCTCCATGAGGAATATGAGAGCCTGGAGCAAGAAAACACCATGCTGCGGAGAGAGA
TCGGGAAGCTGACAGAGGAGCTGAAGCACCTGACAGAGGCACTGAAGGAGCACGAGAAGATGTGCCCGCT
GCTGCTCTGCCCTATGAACTTTGTGCCAGTGCCTCCCCGGCCGGACCCTGTGGCCGGCTGCTTGCCCCGA
TTGCCAACTTTCTTGTACAAAGTGGTTGATATCGGTAAGCCTATCCCTAACCCTCTCCTCGGTCTCGATT
CTACGTAGTAATGAACTAGTCCGTAACTTGAAAGTATTTCGATTTCTTGGCTTTATATATCTTGTGGAAA
GGACGATCTGCCAAATAGAGTTCGCCGGCA
