>Addgene plasmid #144976 | TFORF3500 | depositor partial sequence | sequence record 287044 | Barcode
TCTGCCAAATAGAGTTCGCCGGCA
